Addgene plasmid #13908: RCAS(A) mPea3 FL (CT#1119)
Depositing lab: Cliff Tabin. Depositing organization: Harvard Medical School. Publication: FGF acts directly on the somitic tendon progenitors through the Ets transcription factors Pea3 and Erm to regulate scleraxis expression. Brent AE, Tabin CJ. Development. 2004 Aug . 131(16):3885-96. 10.1242/dev.01275 PubMed 15253939.
Backbone
  Vector backbone: RCASBP(A)
  Backbone size w/o insert (bp): 11600
  Vector type: Retroviral ; avian expression
Growth in bacteria
  Bacterial resistance: Ampicillin, 100 μg/mL
  Growth temperature: 37°C
  Growth strain: DH5alpha
  Copy number: High Copy
Gene/Insert
  Gene/Insert name: Pea3
  Species: M. musculus (mouse)
  Entrez Gene: Etv4 (a.k.a. AW414408, Pea-3, Pea3)
  Cloning method: Restriction Enzyme; 5′ cloning site ClaI (not destroyed); 3′ cloning site ClaI (not destroyed)
  Sequencing primers: 5′ RCAS-F
Terms and licenses: Academic/Nonprofit Terms; Industry Terms: Not Available to Industry
Depositor comments: Full-length Pea3.
How to cite: RCAS(A) mPea3 FL (CT#1119) was a gift from Cliff Tabin (Addgene plasmid # 13908 ; http://n2t.net/addgene:13908 ; RRID:Addgene_13908)
