[The description below was written by a language model from this plasmid's Addgene catalogue record.]
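Description:
RCAS(A) mPea3 FL is a replication-competent avian retroviral vector built on the RCASBP(A) backbone (about 11.6 kb without insert) and carrying the full-length mouse Pea3 coding sequence, the Ets-family transcription factor encoded by the Etv4 gene. RCAS vectors are derived from Rous sarcoma virus: they keep the viral LTRs and the gag, pol and env genes, while the src oncogene is replaced by a cloning site. The "BP" designation refers to the Bryan high-titre polymerase variant, and "(A)" indicates the subgroup A envelope, which restricts infection to cells bearing the matching avian receptor. Here the insert was placed into the ClaI site, and both flanking ClaI sites are retained, so orientation relative to the viral genome matters for expression. In vectors of this family the insert is generally expressed from a spliced message driven by the viral LTR, although the record itself does not list a promoter or any feature annotation, and no epitope tag or reporter is recorded. In bacteria the plasmid is a high-copy construct selected with ampicillin.

Because the provirus encodes everything needed to make infectious particles, transfected permissive avian cells produce virus that spreads through a culture or embryonic tissue, giving broad and sustained misexpression of the inserted gene. The associated study concerns FGF signalling acting on somitic tendon progenitors through Pea3 and Erm to regulate scleraxis expression. This suggests the construct was used for misexpression of full-length Pea3 in avian embryonic tissue, though the record gives no experimental details.
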