>Addgene plasmid #13908 | RCAS(A) mPea3 FL (CT#1119) | addgene partial sequence | sequence record 20131 | RCAS-F 5'-ACATGGGTGGTGGTATAGCGCTTGCG-3'
TGNGGAGCGGAAGAAGCTATTGGTAATTGTGAAATACGCTTTTGTCTGTGTGCTGCAGGAGCTGAGCTGA
CTCTGCTGGTGGCCTCGCGTACCACTGTGGCATCGATTCTAGACCACTGTGGCCAGGCGGTAGCTGGGAC
GTGCAGCCGACCACCATGGAGCGGAGGATGAAAGGCGGATACTTGGACCAGCGAGTGCCCTACACCTTCT
GCAGCAAATCTCCCGGAAATGGGAGCTTGGGCGAAGCGCTGATGGTCCCGCAGGGAAAGCTCATGGACCC
GGGCTCCCTGCCGCCTTCCGACTCAGAAGATCTCTTCCAGGACCTCAGTCACTTCCAAGAGACGTGGCTC
GCAGAAGCTCAGGTACCGGACAGTGATGAGCAGTTTGTTCCTGATTTCCATTCAGAAAACTTAGCTTTCC
ATAGCCCCACCACCAGGATCAAGAAGGAACCCCAGAGTCCCCGCACAGACCCCGCCCTGTCCTGCAGCAG
GAAGCCACCACTCCCCTACCACCATGGAGAGCAGTGCCTTTACTCCAGACAAATCGCCATCAAGTCCCCC
GCTCCCGGTGCCCCTGGACAGTCGCCCCTGCAGCCCTTTTCCAGGGCAGAACAGCACAAANCCCTCCTGA
AAGCCTCCAGCTCTTTGCAGTCCCACCCTGGCCACGGGTACCTTGGTGAGCACAGCTCCGTCTTCACANC
GGGAGNAGTNGNGCNTTCTTCACTTCCTCNGGGGNGGGGGGNNGGGAACTTNTCCANCCCNTATNANNCA
ATNGNGAANCCTGCCNCCTACCCCANAAANTCAGNNGATACNGACCC
